>Addgene plasmid #126713 | pZ_P-ADH3-eGFP | addgene full sequence | sequence record 247143 | Addgene NGS Result
ACGGGGTCTGACGCTCAGTGGAACGAAAACTCACGTTAAGGGATTTTGGTCATGAGATCCGCAGCGTTTT
CTGACGGTACTAGAGGACTCTTAGGGGAAGGTAGAATCAATAAAGATCATATTAGGTAAGCAAATTTTGG
ATGGAATAGGAGACTAGGTGTGGATGCGCGATCTCGCCAAATTGCACGACCAGAGTGGATGCCGGATGGT
GGTAAACCGTTTCTTCCTTTTTACCACCCAAGTGCGAGTGAAACACCCCATGGCTGCTCTCCGATTGCCC
CTCTACAGGCATAAGGGTGTGACTTTGTGGGCTTGAATTTTACACCCCCTCCAACTTTTCTCGCATCAAT
TGATCCTGTTACCAATATTGCATGCCCGGAGGAGACTTGCCCCCTAATTTCGCGGCGTCGTCCCGGATCG
CAGGGTGAGACTGTAGAGACCCCACATAGTGACAATGATTATGTAAGAAGAGGGGGGTGATTCGGCCGGC
TATCGAACTCTAACAACTAGGGGGGTGAACAATGCCCAGCAGTCCTCCCCACTCTTTGACAAATCAGTAT
CACCGATTAACACCCCAAATCTTATTCTCAACGGTCCCTCATCCTTGCACCCCTCTTTGGACAAATGGCA
GTTAGCATTGGTGCACTGACTGACTGCCCAACCTTAAACCCAAATTTCTTAGAAGGGGCCCATCTAGTTA
GCGAGGGGTGAAAAATTCCTCCATCGGAGATGTATTGACCGTAAGTTGCTGCTTAAAAAAAATCAGTTCA
GATAGCGAGACTTTTTTGATTTCGCAACGGGAGTGCCTGTTCCATTCGATTGCAATTCTCACCCCTTCTG
CCCAGTCCTGCCAATTGCCCATGAATCTGCTAATTTCGTTGATTCCCACCCCCCTTTCCAACTCCACAAA
TTGTCCAATCTCGTTTTCCATTTGGGAGAATCTGCATGTCGACTACATAAAGCGACCGGTGTCCGAAAAG
ATCTGTGTAGTTTTCAACATTTTGTGCTCCCCCCGCTGTTTGAAAACGGGGGTGAGCGCTCTCCGGGGTG
CGAATTCGTGCCCAATTCCTTTCACCCTGCCTATTGTAGACGTCAACCCGCATCTGGTGCGAATATAGCG
CACCCCCAATGATCACACCAACAATTGGTCCACCCCTCCCCAATCTCTAATATTCACAATTCACCTCACT
ATAAATACCCCTGTCCTGCTCCCAAATTCTTTTTTCCTTCTTCCATCAGCTACTAGCTTTTATCTTATTT
ACTTTACGAAAACCATGGGTTCTAAAGGTGAAGAATTATTCACTGGTGTTGTCCCAATTTTGGTTGAATT
AGATGGTGATGTTAATGGTCACAAATTTTCTGTCTCCGGTGAAGGTGAAGGTGATGCTACTTACGGTAAA
TTGACCTTAAAATTTATTTGTACTACTGGTAAATTGCCAGTTCCATGGCCAACCTTAGTCACTACTTTCG
GTTATGGTGTTCAATGTTTTGCGAGATACCCAGATCATATGAAACAACATGACTTTTTCAAGTCTGCCAT
GCCAGAAGGTTATGTTCAAGAAAGAACTATTTTTTTCAAAGATGACGGTAACTACAAGACCAGAGCTGAA
GTCAAGTTTGAAGGTGATACCTTAGTTAATAGAATCGAATTAAAAGGTATTGATTTTAAAGAAGATGGTA
ACATTTTAGGTCACAAATTGGAATACAACTATAACTCTCACAATGTTTACATCATGGCTGACAAACAAAA
GAATGGTATCAAAGTTAACTTCAAAATTAGACACAACATTGAAGATGGTTCTGTTCAATTAGCTGACCAT
TATCAACAAAATACTCCAATTGGTGATGGTCCAGTCTTGTTACCAGACAACCATTACTTATCCACTCAAT
CTGCCTTATCCAAAGATCCAAACGAAAAGAGAGACCACATGGTCTTGTTAGAATTTGTTACTGCTGCTGG
TATTACCCATGGTATGGATGAATTGTACAAATAGCATCATCATCATCATCATTGAGTTTGTAGCCTTAGA
CATGACTGTTCCTCAGTTCAAGTTGGGCACTTACGAGAAGACCGGTCTTGCTAGATTCTAATCAAGAGGA
TGTCAGAATGCCATTTGCCTGAGAGATGCAGGCTTCATTTTTGATACTTTTTTATTTGTAACCTATATAG
TATAGGATTTTTTTTGTCATTTTGTTTCTTCTCGTACGAGCTTGCTCCTGATCAGCCTATCTCGCAGCTG
ATGAATATCTTGTGGTAGGGGTTTGGGAAAATCATTCGAGTTTGATGTTTTTCTTGGTATTTCCCACTCC
TCTTCAGAGTACAGAAGATTAAGTGAGACCTTCGTTTGTGCGGATCCCCCACACACCATAGCTTCAAAAT
GTTTCTACTCCTTTTTTACTCTTCCAGATTTTCTCGGACTCCGCGCATCGCCGTACCACTTCAAAACACC
CAAGCACAGCATACTAAATTTCCCCTCTTTCTTCCTCTAGGGTGTCGTTAATTACCCGTACTAAAGGTTT
GGAAAAGAAAAAAGAGACCGCCTCGTTTCTTTTTCTTCGTCGAAAAAGGCAATAAAAATTTTTATCACGT
TTCTTTTTCTTGAAAATTTTTTTTTTTGATTTTTTTCTCTTTCGATGACCTCCCATTGATATTTAAGTTA
ATAAACGGTCTTCAATTTCTCAAGTTTCAGTTTCATTTTTCTTGTTCTATTACAACTTTTTTTACTTCTT
GCTCATTAGAAAGAAAGCATAGCAATCTAATCTAAGGGCGGTGTTGACAATTAATCATCGGCATAGTATA
TCGGCATAGTATAATACGACAAGGTGAGGAACTAAACCATGGCCAAGTTGACCAGTGCCGTTCCGGTGCT
CACCGCGCGCGACGTCGCCGGAGCGGTCGAGTTCTGGACCGACCGGCTCGGGTTCTCCCGGGACTTCGTG
GAGGACGACTTCGCCGGTGTGGTCCGGGACGACGTGACCCTGTTCATCAGCGCGGTCCAGGACCAGGTGG
TGCCGGACAACACCCTGGCCTGGGTGTGGGTGCGCGGCCTGGACGAGCTGTACGCCGAGTGGTCGGAGGT
CGTGTCCACGAACTTCCGGGACGCCTCCGGGCCGGCCATGACCGAGATCGGCGAGCAGCCGTGGGGGCGG
GAGTTCGCCCTGCGCGACCCGGCCGGCAACTGCGTGCACTTCGTGGCCGAGGAGCAGGACTGACACGTCC
GACGCGGCCCGACGGGTCCGAGGCCTCGGAGATCCGTCCCCCTTTTCCTTTGTCGATATCATGTAATTAG
TTATGTCACGCTTACATTCACGCCCTCCCCCCACATCCGCTCTAACCGAAAAGGAAGGAGTTAGACAACC
TGAAGTCTAGGTCCCTATTTATTTTTTTATAGTTATGTTAGTATTAAGAACGTTATTTATATTTCAAATT
TTTCTTTTTTTTCTGTACAGACGCGTGTACGCATGTAACATTATACTGAAAACCTTGCTTGAGAAGGTTT
TGGGACGCTCGAAGGCTTTAATTTGCAAGCTGGAGACCAACATGTGAGCAAAAGGCCAGCAAAAGGCCAG
GAACCGTAAAAAGGCCGCGTTGCTGGCGTTTTTCCATAGGCTCCGCCCCCCTGACGAGCATCACAAAAAT
CGACGCTCAAGTCAGAGGTGGCGAAACCCGACAGGACTATAAAGATACCAGGCGTTTCCCCCTGGAAGCT
CCCTCGTGCGCTCTCCTGTTCCGACCCTGCCGCTTACCGGATACCTGTCCGCCTTTCTCCCTTCGGGAAG
CGTGGCGCTTTCTCATAGCTCACGCTGTAGGTATCTCAGTTCGGTGTAGGTCGTTCGCTCCAAGCTGGGC
TGTGTGCACGAACCCCCCGTTCAGCCCGACCGCTGCGCCTTATCCGGTAACTATCGTCTTGAGTCCAACC
CGGTAAGACACGACTTATCGCCACTGGCAGCAGCCACTGGTAACAGGATTAGCAGAGCGAGGTATGTAGG
CGGTGCTACAGAGTTCTTGAAGTGGTGGCCTAACTACGGCTACACTAGAAGAACAGTATTTGGTATCTGC
GCTCTGCTGAAGCCAGTTACCTTCGGAAAAAGAGTTGGTAGCTCTTGATCCGGCAAACAAACCACCGCTG
GTAGCGGTGGTTTTTTTGTTTGCAAGCAGCAGATTACGCGCAGAAAAAAAGGATCTCAAGAAGATCCTTT
GATCTTTTCT
Features (pLannotate 1.2.2; 9 found; start..end, strand, type, name):
   1275..1991    +  CDS            yEGFP: yEGFP is a fluorescent protein published in 1997.
   1994..2012    +  CDS            capTEV™ (fragment): composite tag for in vivo biotinylation, TEV protease cleavage, and 6xHis tagging
   2023..2088    +  CDS            AOX1 (fragment): ALOX1_KOMPC - Experimental evidence at protein level: Swiss-Prot protein existence level 1. Major isoform of alcohol oxidase, which catalyzes the oxidation of methanol to formaldehyde and hydrogen peroxide, the first step in the methanol utilization pathway of methylotrophic yeasts. From Komagataella phaffii (strain ATCC 76273 / CBS 7435 / CECT 11047 / NRRL Y-11430 / Wegner 21-1) (Yeast) (Pichia pastoris).
   2092..2338    +  terminator     AOX1 terminator: Pichia pastoris AOX1; transcription terminator for AOX1
   2359..2766    +  promoter       TEF1 promoter: S. cerevisiae TEF1; promoter for EF-1α
   2773..2820    +  promoter       EM7 promoter: synthetic bacterial promoter&nbsp
   2839..3213    +  CDS            BleoR: antibiotic-binding protein; Sh ble from Streptoalloteichus hindustanus; confers resistance to bleomycin, phleomycin, and Zeocin™
   3279..3526    +  terminator     CYC1 terminator: S. cerevisiae CYC1; transcription terminator for CYC1
   3601..4189    -  rep_origin     ori: high-copy-number ColE1/pMB1/pBR322/pUC origin of replication
