[The description below was written by a language model from this plasmid's Addgene catalogue record and pLannotate feature annotations shown in this document.]
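Description:
pZ_P-ADH3-eGFP is a yeast expression plasmid built on the Invitrogen pPICZ B backbone, a vector designed for the methylotrophic yeast Pichia pastoris (Komagataella phaffii). In this construct an ADH3 promoter drives a green fluorescent protein reporter, assembled by Gibson cloning. The sequenced record is 4,210 nt. The annotated table does not label the promoter itself, but about 1.27 kb of unannotated sequence lies upstream of the reporter, and this is presumably where the ADH3 promoter sits. The catalogue calls the roughly 720 bp insert egfp, while the annotation software matches it to yEGFP. The catalogue lists Mycobacterium tuberculosis as the insert species, which does not fit a GFP gene and probably reflects the source of the cited sequence entry rather than the protein's origin. Just downstream of the reporter are a short fragment resembling a His-tag region, a remnant of AOX1 coding sequence and the AOX1 transcription terminator, all carried over from the backbone.

A single Sh ble (BleoR) gene provides selection in both hosts. It is placed behind tandem promoters, the S. cerevisiae TEF1 promoter for expression in yeast and the synthetic EM7 promoter for expression in E. coli, and is followed by the CYC1 terminator, so Zeocin can be used in both organisms. A high-copy ColE1/pUC-type origin supports propagation in E. coli. No yeast replication origin is annotated, consistent with the pPICZ series being used as integrating vectors. The stated purpose is eGFP overexpression in yeast. Given the associated work on ethanol-driven biosynthesis in a Crabtree-negative yeast, the plasmid likely serves as a fluorescent reporter for ADH3 promoter activity.
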