Addgene plasmid #126713: pZ_P-ADH3-eGFP
Purpose: yeast plasmid overexpressing eGFP
Depositing lab: Menghao Cai. Depositing organization: East China University of Science and Technology. Publication: Engineered ethanol-driven biosynthetic system for improving production of acetyl-CoA derived drugs in Crabtree-negative yeast. Liu Y, Bai C, Liu Q, Xu Q, Qian Z, Peng Q, Yu J, Xu M, Zhou X, Zhang Y, Cai M. Metab Eng. 2019 Jul;54:275-284. doi: 10.1016/j.ymben.2019.05.001. Epub 2019 May 9. PubMed 31077813.
Backbone
  Vector backbone: pPICZ B
  Backbone manufacturer: Invitrogen
  Backbone size w/o insert (bp): 3328
  Vector type: Yeast Expression
  Selectable markers: Zeocin
Growth in bacteria
  Bacterial resistance: Bleocin (Zeocin), 50 μg/mL
  Growth temperature: 37°C
  Growth strain: DH5alpha
  Copy number: Unknown
Gene/Insert
  Gene/Insert name: egfp
  Species: Mycobacterium tuberculosis H37Rv
  Insert size (bp): 723
  GenBank ID: AM697669.1
  Promoter: ADH3
  Cloning method: Gibson Cloning
Terms and licenses: Academic/Nonprofit Terms; Industry Terms: Not Available to Industry
How to cite: pZ_P-ADH3-eGFP was a gift from Menghao Cai (Addgene plasmid # 126713 ; http://n2t.net/addgene:126713 ; RRID:Addgene_126713)
